Addgene plasmid #196791: pGG-PIP53
Purpose: Contains EDS16 promoter
Depositing lab: Marc Somssich. Depositing organization: University of Melbourne. Publication: Resolving spatially distinct phytohormone response zones in Arabidopsis thaliana roots colonized by Fusarium oxysporum. Calabria J, Wang L, Rast-Somssich MI, Chen HW, Watt M, Persson S, Andersen TG, Idnurm A, Somssich M. J Exp Bot. 2025 Jan 17:erae516. doi: 10.1093/jxb/erae516. PubMed 39823275.
Backbone
  Vector backbone: pGGA000
  Total vector size (bp): 5662
  Vector type: GreenGate (GG) Entry Vector
Growth in bacteria
  Bacterial resistance: Ampicillin, 100 μg/mL
  Growth temperature: 37°C
  Growth strain: DH5alpha
  Copy number: High Copy
Gene/Insert
  Gene/Insert name: ENHANCED DISEASE SUSCEPTIBILITY TO ERYSIPHE ORONTII 16 (alt names: EDS16; AT1G74710)
  Species: A. thaliana (mustard weed)
  Insert size (bp): 2975
  Mutation: 1579 G->C ; 1049 C->G
  Entrez Gene: EDS16 (a.k.a. AT1G74710, ARABIDOPSIS ISOCHORISMATE SYNTHASE 1, ATICS1, ENHANCED DISEASE SUSCEPTIBILITY TO ERYSIPHE ORONTII 16, F25A4.31, ICS1, ISOCHORISMATE SYNTHASE, ISOCHORISMATE SYNTHASE 1, SALICYLIC ACID INDUCTION DEFICIENT 2, SID2)
Terms and licenses: Academic/Nonprofit Terms; Industry Terms: Not Available to Industry
Depositor comments: Please visit https://doi.org/10.1101/2022.12.20.521292 for bioRxiv preprint.
How to cite: pGG-PIP53 was a gift from Marc Somssich (Addgene plasmid # 196791 ; http://n2t.net/addgene:196791 ; RRID:Addgene_196791)
