[The description below was written by a language model from this plasmid's Addgene catalogue record and pLannotate feature annotations shown in this document.]
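Description:
pGG-PIP53 is a GreenGate entry vector built on the pGGA000 backbone, the module position used in the GreenGate Golden Gate cloning system for plant promoters. It is a small, high-copy bacterial plasmid of about 5.7 kb, maintained in E. coli through a ColE1/pUC-type origin of replication and selected with ampicillin via a β-lactamase (AmpR) gene driven by its native bla promoter. The remaining annotated backbone features are typical leftovers of a pUC/pGEM-style cloning vector: a lac promoter with CAP binding site and lac operator, fragments of lacI and lacZα, short fragments of bom and rop, and SP6 and T7 phage promoters. The two phage promoters flank the cloning site.

The payload is a 2,975 bp fragment recorded as the promoter of Arabidopsis thaliana EDS16 (AT1G74710), also known as ICS1 or SID2, which encodes isochorismate synthase 1. The automated feature table does not annotate this insert, but the roughly 3 kb unannotated stretch between the SP6 and T7 promoters is consistent in size and position with it. Two single-base substitutions are recorded within the insert (G to C at position 1579 and C to G at 1049). The record does not give the reason for them, although changes of this kind are commonly made to remove internal type IIS restriction sites for Golden Gate compatibility.

As a promoter module, the plasmid carries no reporter or plant selection marker itself. It is meant to be combined with other GreenGate modules (tags, coding sequences, terminators, resistance cassettes) into a plant destination vector. The associated publication concerns spatially distinct phytohormone response zones in Arabidopsis roots colonized by Fusarium oxysporum, which suggests use in building promoter-reporter lines.
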