Features (pLannotate 1.2.2; 12 found; start..end, strand, type, name):
     96..200     +  promoter       AmpR promoter: bla
    201..1061    +  CDS            AmpR: β-lactamase; bla; confers resistance to ampicillin, carbenicillin, and related antibiotics
   1232..1820    +  rep_origin     ori: high-copy-number ColE1/pMB1/pBR322/pUC origin of replication
   2003..2095    +  CDS            lacI (fragment): lac repressor; lacI; The lac repressor binds to the lac operator to inhibit transcription in E. coli. This inhibition can be relieved by adding lactose or isopropyl-β-D-thiogalactopyranoside (IPTG).
   2108..2129    +  protein_bind   CAP binding site: CAP binding activates transcription in the presence of cAMP. E. coli catabolite activator protein
   2144..2174    +  promoter       lac promoter: promoter for the E. coli lac operon
   2182..2198    +  protein_bind   lac operator: The lac repressor binds to the lac operator to inhibit transcription in E. coli. This inhibition can be relieved by adding lactose or isopropyl-β-D-thiogalactopyranoside (IPTG). lac repressor encoded by lacI
   2212..2230    +  promoter       SP6 promoter: promoter for bacteriophage SP6 RNA polymerase
   5246..5264    -  promoter       T7 promoter: promoter for bacteriophage T7 RNA polymerase
   5266..5418    +  CDS            lacZα (fragment): LacZα fragment of β-galactosidase; lacZ fragment
   5424..5523    -  misc_feature   bom (fragment): basis of mobility region from pBR322
   5625..1       -  CDS            rop (fragment) (across the origin): Rop protein, which maintains plasmids at low copy number; rop
>Addgene plasmid #196791 | pGG-PIP53 | addgene full sequence | sequence record 396341 | Addgene NGS Result
GACGAAAGGGCCTCGTGATACGCCTATTTTTATAGGTTAATGTCATGATAATAATGGTTTCTTAGACGTC
AGGTGGCACTTTTCGGGGAAATGTGCGCGGAACCCCTATTTGTTTATTTTTCTAAATACATTCAAATATG
TATCCGCTCATGAGACAATAACCCTGATAAATGCTTCAATAATATTGAAAAAGGAAGAGTATGAGTATTC
AACATTTCCGTGTCGCCCTTATTCCCTTTTTTGCGGCATTTTGCCTTCCTGTTTTTGCTCACCCAGAAAC
GCTGGTGAAAGTAAAAGATGCTGAAGATCAGTTGGGTGCACGAGTGGGTTACATCGAACTGGATCTCAAC
AGCGGTAAGATCCTTGAGAGTTTTCGCCCCGAAGAACGTTTTCCAATGATGAGCACTTTTAAAGTTCTGC
TATGTGGCGCGGTATTATCCCGTATTGACGCCGGGCAAGAGCAACTCGGTCGCCGCATACACTATTCTCA
GAATGACTTGGTTGAGTACTCACCAGTCACAGAAAAGCATCTTACGGATGGCATGACAGTAAGAGAATTA
TGCAGTGCTGCCATAACCATGAGTGATAACACTGCGGCCAACTTACTTCTGACAACGATCGGAGGACCGA
AGGAGCTAACCGCTTTTTTGCACAACATGGGGGATCATGTAACTCGCCTTGATCGTTGGGAACCGGAGCT
GAATGAAGCCATACCAAACGACGAGCGTGACACCACGATGCCTGTAGCAATGGCAACAACGTTGCGCAAA
CTATTAACTGGCGAACTACTTACTCTAGCTTCCCGGCAACAATTAATAGACTGGATGGAGGCGGATAAAG
TTGCAGGACCACTTCTGCGCTCGGCCCTTCCGGCTGGCTGGTTTATTGCTGATAAATCTGGAGCCGGTGA
GCGTGGCTCTCGAGGTATCATTGCAGCACTGGGGCCAGATGGTAAGCCCTCCCGTATCGTAGTTATCTAC
ACGACGGGGAGTCAGGCAACTATGGATGAACGAAATAGACAGATCGCTGAGATAGGTGCCTCACTGATTA
AGCATTGGTAACTGTCAGACCAAGTTTACTCATATATACTTTAGATTGATTTAAAACTTCATTTTTAATT
TAAAAGGATCTAGGTGAAGATCCTTTTTGATAATCTCATGACCAAAATCCCTTAACGTGAGTTTTCGTTC
CACTGAGCGTCAGACCCCGTAGAAAAGATCAAAGGATCTTCTTGAGATCCTTTTTTTCTGCGCGTAATCT
GCTGCTTGCAAACAAAAAAACCACCGCTACCAGCGGTGGTTTGTTTGCCGGATCAAGAGCTACCAACTCT
TTTTCCGAAGGTAACTGGCTTCAGCAGAGCGCAGATACCAAATACTGTTCTTCTAGTGTAGCCGTAGTTA
GGCCACCACTTCAAGAACTCTGTAGCACCGCCTACATACCTCGCTCTGCTAATCCTGTTACCAGTGGCTG
CTGCCAGTGGCGATAAGTCGTGTCTTACCGGGTTGGACTCAAGACGATAGTTACCGGATAAGGCGCAGCG
GTCGGGCTGAACGGGGGGTTCGTGCACACAGCCCAGCTTGGAGCGAACGACCTACACCGAACTGAGATAC
CTACAGCGTGAGCTATGAGAAAGCGCCACGCTTCCCGAAGGGAGAAAGGCGGACAGGTATCCGGTAAGCG
GCAGGGTCGGAACAGGAGAGCGCACGAGGGAGCTTCCAGGGGGAAACGCCTGGTATCTTTATAGTCCTGT
CGGGTTTCGCCACCTCTGACTTGAGCGTCGATTTTTGTGATGCTCGTCAGGGGGGCGGAGCCTATGGAAA
AACGCCAGCAACGCGGCCTTTTTACGGTTCCTGGCCTTTTGCTGGCCTTTTGCTCACATGTTCTTTCCTG
CGTTATCCCCTGATTCTGTGGATAACCGTATTACCGCCTTTGAGTGAGCTGATACCGCTCGCCGCAGCCG
AACGACCGAGCGCAGCGAGTCAGTGAGCGAGGAAGCGGAAGAGCGCCCAATACGCAAACCGCCTCTCCCC
GCGCGTTGGCCGATTCATTAATGCAGCTGGCACGACAGGTTTCCCGACTGGAAAGCGGGCAGTGAGCGCA
ACGCAATTAATGTGAGTTAGCTCACTCATTAGGCACCCCAGGCTTTACACTTTATGCTTCCGGCTCGTAT
GTTGTGTGGAATTGTGAGCGGATAACAATTTCACACGAGCTATTTAGGTGACACTATAGAAGTGAAGCTT
GGTCTCAACCTGACTGCAGAGATCAATTTTCTTTTATTTTATTAAAAGAAATTAATCATGAATACAGGAT
ATTATATTGTTAGAAAAATAAAGAAAATTGATTTCTGCAGAAGAATGATATTCGTTATAGTTTTACAAAC
AAAATCATATTTTAATAATTAGATTTAGCCAGAACGGACTTGGGGTTTTCATATCACCTTGCAACCAGAA
GTTATTAAAAAAAAAGAAGCAAATTTGCTTTGTAAACTCATACGTATTACTTTTTGTCGCATATGATATA
TGATTGATCGCCACTCCAAATTATTTTTGTCTGAATTGCAGCTTCTGCCGCGTAAGGTAAGATAATCAAT
CTAGCATTGCCTATTTGTTGTATTTTTTATTCTGACCAGTGACCAGCGATCAAAAGTATGGGATTTGGGC
AACTTGTATAGTAGTTTAATTGGACTTATTTCGCAAGTTGTCAAACAATGTCTCGAGTTCAACCCTTGTA
GTCGATCCTCCTTGTGATAGAAGTTTATTGGTCTTATGTCTTAAGTTGTCAAATAAATATGGAGTGTGAA
CATTTGAATTATAGGTTTAGTCGTAGAGTAATTATATTTTAACCTCATTTTCTAACTTGTGTGTACTTTC
TGTTAACTCTTGATTTATGTGTTTATCATTTTTTTAAGTTATGTGTTTTCCATTATGCTCTGTTTATCTA
CAAATAGTAGTAGCTGAATAACCATTTTTGTTTTTAAAAAAAAATCAAAGTTGGACTTCCAAGTCCCAAC
TAAAGATTAAAACATGCATGCAAATAATTTTTGCAAGTAGGATTTTCTTTCTTAGGAACTCAGACTCCAG
AAGACGACTTTATTTTTCCCAAATTGTTTTATACTCAAAGGAATAAATTATCCACGCTTTGTCACACAAA
AAAAAATAAAAATTATATAGATATATAGATATATACATGCAGGAATTTAAATAAAATTATTAATCTTACG
TAATTAAGAACTTTTTTATTTTTTTTTAAAAATCGTAATTAAGAACTTGAATGGTAAAATACTAGAAGAA
AATTGTTAGCGTCAGTGTGAAAGCAAATTATACTGTAGGTTAACTTTTCTATAGTGAGCAAAATACATTA
GGTTATCTAAATTCAACTAACGTCCTATTTCTAGTTATTTGACTAACCAAATCGATTTTTTCGTGAAGGA
AAAAAAAAGTGTTTAGTACACTCATATAGTCATATTCTTACATATAGAATTCAAGATTTCGAACTAAAGC
ATACGACACTAGACTTAAGTCTAGAAGGATGACGGAAATGAGAATAAGCTAAAACGTTTCTACGAAATTA
AGAAATTCGTAGCATCCACAACACACATATTCAAAGTCTTGAATAACAATAAAATTATGTTCAGCTGAGA
GTCTGACACCGCGTCCAACATTTTAAAACACTTTTAAAAGTCATACTATAATATCTGAGGACCGTGTCTA
GTTTCAGTTTATTCGGTTTTACAACAGCAATGATGCTTGTTGAATTATGGTTTCATTCTATTGGATTATC
TGCAAGACTTCTTAATTTTAATATATAGCTCGTGATGATAAAATAACAATTTGACTTCTAAAGTCTAGTC
CTTTATAGTCTTAACAATATTCATTTTGACCAGGTTGAGTAAATCAGACAAAAATCTAAAGACAAAGAAT
AATCGTTTCCTCAAATATGTACTTGGTGAGCCGTCTTAATCACCATATGTACATGAGAATAAATGTGTAA
TTTGGTGGTTATTTCATAGAAATTTTGGGGAAATTGTTGCACCTCTCCACTCTTTGCCAGTCTCGTGTGA
TCTTAATTGACTCAAAATGAAAGAAAAAAAAACATGAAATTAAAGCAAATATTCCTATTTGAATTATGTT
CCTTTAAGATTTTTAACAATATTTTTTAAATGATAAAAACTGGTCTGAAAGAGCCTAAGTGGGTTTCCTA
GCAAAAAAAGATACTCAAAGTAATTTACTCCTCAAAATAATGCAATGATCTAATGAAGATCTGTTCAAAT
AGTATTGATTTTCCAAATTTAATTATACTCAAAGAGTTTTAAAATCTGTTCTTGTTATTCTATGCTTTGT
TTTACATGTAAAGTACTTAAATTCATTTGATATTTGTTATTACTATAATTTTAGAAATGTGTCAAAATTT
AAAGGAGCATGCGTGTAATGCCATATGCCTTATGTACGAGAACTTGTAATGCGTTTGCAATTTGTAGTGA
CATGTAATGTTTTTTACGATAGTTTAAAGTGCAAACCGCTTCCGTATCAAACGAGAAGAGTCGTCTAGCA
TACAACACCCACACGAGAGGAACCGCTTAGAAAGAGAATCCACTTGAAATTGCTGTCCATGCATTGCTCA
AATTCATTGATACTTGGTCTATGCAATTTTACACTACCTCATTTCTGACTATTTCAATTTGTCAAGATAT
TATAACATGCATTTATAACTTTTTTGTCGACGATAAATCAACCAAACGAATCCGGTCTGTATGTTTGATA
ACATGCATTCATACAAAACGATTATCTGTTTTTTAGTCTATTTAATTTGGTTTCTACTTTTTACTTTTGT
GAAACTAATAATAATAGATCAAACAATTAACTGATATAATTTATTAATTTAATTCTTAGACCAAGTAAAT
GATTCATGAAATATTAAATGCACGACTAACTTTAGAAAAATGTTTCTTTGTATACATAAAGATAGAATAG
AAGAAAAGTAGGATTAGAAGAAAAAAACGAAAATTTCAGAGTAGTTTACTAAAGAAATTCTGAGAAATTT
TGTGTGAAAATGAAATGAAAATCTTCAATTTTAGTGGGCCCCTGCTACATCAGTCCCCTATTTATATCTC
TTCTCAACTCTAAACCCAAACCAAAAAAAAACAGAAAGAGCAATCTCTCTATACTACAAACACCAAAGTT
TAAAATTAAACAAAATCTTCAAGAAACACTTTACGAATTTCTGCAACATGAGACCGAATTCTCGCCCTAT
AGTGAGTCGTATTACCTGGCCGTCGTTTTACAACGTCGTGACTGGGAAAACCCTGGCGTTACCCAACTTA
ATCGCCTTGCAGCACATCCCCCTTTCGCCAGCTGGCGTAATAGCGAAGAGGCCCGCACCGATCGCCCTTC
CCAACAGTTGCGCAGCCTGAATGGCGAATGGCGCCTGATGCGGTATTTTCTCCTTACGCATCTGTGCGGT
ATTTCACACCGCATATGGTGCACTCTCAGTACAATCTGCTCTGATGCCGCATAGTTAAGCCAGCCCCGAC
ACCCGCCAACACCCGCTGACGCGCCCTGACGGGCTTGTCTGCTCCCGGCATCCGCTTACAGACAAGCTGT
GACCGTCTCCGGGAGCTGCATGTGTCAGAGGTTTTCACCGTCATCACCGAAACGCGCGA
